Addgene plasmid #106832: gh171
Purpose: expression of gRNA targeting UGCG
Depositing lab: Eric-Paul Bennett. Depositing organization: University of Copenhagen. Publication: A validated gRNA library for CRISPR/Cas9 targeting of the human glycosyltransferase genome. Narimatsu Y, Joshi HJ, Zhang Y, Gomes C, Chen YH, Lorenzetti F, Furukawa S, Schjoldager K, Hansen L, Clausen H, Bennett EP, Wandall HH. Glycobiology. 2018 Jan 5. pii: 4791732. doi: 10.1093/glycob/cwx101. PubMed 29315387.
Backbone
  Vector backbone: EPB104
  Backbone manufacturer: Eric-Paul Bennett (Addgene plasmid # 68369)
  Backbone size w/o insert (bp): 2376
  Vector type: Mammalian Expression
Growth in bacteria
  Bacterial resistance: Ampicillin, 100 μg/mL
  Growth temperature: 37°C
  Growth strain: DH5alpha
  Copy number: High Copy
Gene/Insert
  Gene/Insert name: UGCG
  gRNA/shRNA sequence: TTAGGATCTACCCCTTTCAG
  Species: H. sapiens (human)
  Entrez Gene: UGCG (a.k.a. GCS, GLCT1)
  Cloning method: Restriction Enzyme; 5′ cloning site unknown (unknown if destroyed); 3′ cloning site unknown (unknown if destroyed)
  Sequencing primers: 5′ T7NP
Terms and licenses: Academic/Nonprofit Terms; Industry Terms: Not Available to Industry
How to cite: gh171 was a gift from Eric-Paul Bennett (Addgene plasmid # 106832 ; http://n2t.net/addgene:106832 ; RRID:Addgene_106832)
