[The description below was written by a language model from this plasmid's Addgene catalogue record and pLannotate feature annotations shown in this document.]
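Description:
gh171 is a small (about 2.7 kb) mammalian guide RNA expression plasmid built on the EPB104 backbone and designed to deliver a single CRISPR/Cas9 guide against human UGCG (also known as GCS or GLCT1). It belongs to a validated gRNA collection targeting the human glycosyltransferase genes. In bacteria it is maintained at high copy through a ColE1/pUC-type origin and selected with ampicillin via the β-lactamase gene and its native promoter.

The functional cassette consists of the human U6 promoter, an RNA polymerase III promoter suited to short, uncapped transcripts. It is followed by a gap of roughly the right size for a 20-nt protospacer, and then by the Streptococcus pyogenes Cas9 gRNA scaffold. Transcription therefore yields a complete single guide RNA that directs SpCas9 to the UGCG locus. The plasmid carries no Cas9 coding sequence and no annotated mammalian selection marker or reporter, so the nuclease must be supplied separately, for example from a co-transfected plasmid or a Cas9-expressing cell line. A T7 promoter lies just upstream of the U6 cassette, and the record lists a T7-region primer for sequencing the insert.

The remaining annotations are partial hits (M13 ori, lacZα, lacI and RSF ori fragments). These appear to be remnants of the cloning vector lineage rather than working elements. The insert was introduced by restriction cloning, but the sites used are not recorded. The plasmid is typically used for knockout or editing of UGCG in human cells.
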