Features (pLannotate 1.2.2; 10 found; start..end, strand, type, name):
      3..134     -  rep_origin     M13 ori (fragment): M13 bacteriophage origin of replication; arrow indicates direction of (+) strand synthesis
    155..311     -  CDS            lacZα (fragment): LacZα fragment of β-galactosidase; lacZ fragment
    320..338     +  promoter       T7 promoter: promoter for bacteriophage T7 RNA polymerase
    398..638     +  promoter       U6 promoter: RNA polymerase III promoter for human U6 snRNA
    668..743     +  misc_RNA       gRNA scaffold: guide RNA scaffold for the Streptococcus pyogenes CRISPR/Cas9 system
    790..837     -  CDS            lacI (fragment): lac repressor; lacI; The lac repressor binds to the lac operator to inhibit transcription in E. coli. This inhibition can be relieved by adding lactose or isopropyl-β-D-thiogalactopyranoside (IPTG).
    874..914     -  rep_origin     RSF ori (fragment): Plasmids containing the RSF 1030 origin of replication can be propagated in E. coli cells that contain additional plasmids with compatible origins.
    992..1580    -  rep_origin     ori: high-copy-number ColE1/pMB1/pBR322/pUC origin of replication
   1751..2611    -  CDS            AmpR: β-lactamase; bla; confers resistance to ampicillin, carbenicillin, and related antibiotics
   2612..2716    -  promoter       AmpR promoter: bla
>Addgene plasmid #106832 | gh171 | addgene full sequence | sequence record 221381 | Addgene Assembled Full Sequence
CTAAATTGTAAGCGTTAATATTTTGTTAAAATTCGCGTTAAATTTTTGTTAAATCAGCTCATTTTTTAAC
CAATAGGCCGAAATCGGCAAAATCCCTTATAAATCAAAAGAATAGACCGAGATAGGGTTGAGTGGCCGCT
ACAGGGCGCTCCCATTCGCCATTCAGGCTGCGCAACTGTTGGGAAGGGCGTTTCGGTGCGGGCCTCTTCG
CTATTACGCCAGCTGGCGAAAGGGGGATGTGCTGCAAGGCGATTAAGTTGGGTAACGCCAGGGTTTTCCC
AGTCACGACGTTGTAAAACGACGGCCAGTGAGCGCGACGTAATACGACTCACTATAGGGCGAATTGGCGG
AAGGCCGTCAAGGCCACGTGTCTTGTCCAGAGCTCGATATCGAATTCGAGGGCCTATTTCCCATGATTCC
TTCATATTTGCATATACGATACAAGGCTGTTAGAGAGATAATTGGAATTAATTTGACTGTAAACACAAAG
ATATTAGTACAAAATACGTGACGTAGAAAGTAATAATTTCTTGGGTAGTTTGCAGTTTTAAAATTATGTT
TTAAAATGGACTATCATATGCTTACCGTAACTTGAAAGTATTTCGATTTCTTGGCTTTATATATCTTGTG
GAAAGGACGAAACACCGTTAGGATCTACCCCTTTCAGGTTTTAGAGCTAGAAATAGCAAGTTAAAATAAG
GCTAGTCCGTTATCAACTTGAAAAAGTGGCACCGAGTCGGTGCTTTTTTTGGTACCTGGAGCACAAGACT
GGCCTCATGGGCCTTCCGCTCACTGCCCGCTTTCCAGTCGGGAAACCTGTCGTGCCAGCTGCATTAACAT
GGTCATAGCTGTTTCCTTGCGTATTGGGCGCTCTCCGCTTCCTCGCTCACTGACTCGCTGCGCTCGGTCG
TTCGGGTAAAGCCTGGGGTGCCTAATGAGCAAAAGGCCAGCAAAAGGCCAGGAACCGTAAAAAGGCCGCG
TTGCTGGCGTTTTTCCATAGGCTCCGCCCCCCTGACGAGCATCACAAAAATCGACGCTCAAGTCAGAGGT
GGCGAAACCCGACAGGACTATAAAGATACCAGGCGTTTCCCCCTGGAAGCTCCCTCGTGCGCTCTCCTGT
TCCGACCCTGCCGCTTACCGGATACCTGTCCGCCTTTCTCCCTTCGGGAAGCGTGGCGCTTTCTCATAGC
TCACGCTGTAGGTATCTCAGTTCGGTGTAGGTCGTTCGCTCCAAGCTGGGCTGTGTGCACGAACCCCCCG
TTCAGCCCGACCGCTGCGCCTTATCCGGTAACTATCGTCTTGAGTCCAACCCGGTAAGACACGACTTATC
GCCACTGGCAGCAGCCACTGGTAACAGGATTAGCAGAGCGAGGTATGTAGGCGGTGCTACAGAGTTCTTG
AAGTGGTGGCCTAACTACGGCTACACTAGAAGAACAGTATTTGGTATCTGCGCTCTGCTGAAGCCAGTTA
CCTTCGGAAAAAGAGTTGGTAGCTCTTGATCCGGCAAACAAACCACCGCTGGTAGCGGTGGTTTTTTTGT
TTGCAAGCAGCAGATTACGCGCAGAAAAAAAGGATCTCAAGAAGATCCTTTGATCTTTTCTACGGGGTCT
GACGCTCAGTGGAACGAAAACTCACGTTAAGGGATTTTGGTCATGAGATTATCAAAAAGGATCTTCACCT
AGATCCTTTTAAATTAAAAATGAAGTTTTAAATCAATCTAAAGTATATATGAGTAAACTTGGTCTGACAG
TTACCAATGCTTAATCAGTGAGGCACCTATCTCAGCGATCTGTCTATTTCGTTCATCCATAGTTGCCTGA
CTCCCCGTCGTGTAGATAACTACGATACGGGAGGGCTTACCATCTGGCCCCAGTGCTGCAATGATACCGC
GAGAACCACGCTCACCGGCTCCAGATTTATCAGCAATAAACCAGCCAGCCGGAAGGGCCGAGCGCAGAAG
TGGTCCTGCAACTTTATCCGCCTCCATCCAGTCTATTAATTGTTGCCGGGAAGCTAGAGTAAGTAGTTCG
CCAGTTAATAGTTTGCGCAACGTTGTTGCCATTGCTACAGGCATCGTGGTGTCACGCTCGTCGTTTGGTA
TGGCTTCATTCAGCTCCGGTTCCCAACGATCAAGGCGAGTTACATGATCCCCCATGTTGTGCAAAAAAGC
GGTTAGCTCCTTCGGTCCTCCGATCGTTGTCAGAAGTAAGTTGGCCGCAGTGTTATCACTCATGGTTATG
GCAGCACTGCATAATTCTCTTACTGTCATGCCATCCGTAAGATGCTTTTCTGTGACTGGTGAGTACTCAA
CCAAGTCATTCTGAGAATAGTGTATGCGGCGACCGAGTTGCTCTTGCCCGGCGTCAATACGGGATAATAC
CGCGCCACATAGCAGAACTTTAAAAGTGCTCATCATTGGAAAACGTTCTTCGGGGCGAAAACTCTCAAGG
ATCTTACCGCTGTTGAGATCCAGTTCGATGTAACCCACTCGTGCACCCAACTGATCTTCAGCATCTTTTA
CTTTCACCAGCGTTTCTGGGTGAGCAAAAACAGGAAGGCAAAATGCCGCAAAAAAGGGAATAAGGGCGAC
ACGGAAATGTTGAATACTCATACTCTTCCTTTTTCAATATTATTGAAGCATTTATCAGGGTTATTGTCTC
ATGAGCGGATACATATTTGAATGTATTTAGAAAAATAAACAAATAGGGGTTCCGCGCACATTTCCCCGAA
AAGTGCCAC
