>Addgene plasmid #106832 | gh171 | addgene partial sequence | sequence record 221382 | hU6-F 5'-GAGGGCCTATTTCCCATGATT-3'
GGAATTAATTTGACTGTAAACACAAAGATATTAGTACAAAATACGTGACGTAGAAAGTAATAATTTCTTG
GGTAGTTTGCAGTTTTAAAATTATGTTTTAAAATGGACTATCATATGCTTACCGTAACTTGAAAGTATTT
CGATTTCTTGGCTTTATATATCTTGTGGAAAGGACGAAACACCGTTAGGATCTACCCCTTTCAGGTTTTA
GAGCTAGAAATAGCAAGTTAAAATAAGGCTAGTCCGTTATCAACTTGAAAAAGTGGCACCGAGTCGGTGC
TTTTTTTGGTACCTGGAGCACAAGACTGGCCTCATGGGCCTTCCGCTCACTGCCCGCTTTCCAGTCGGGA
AACCTGTCGTGCCAGCTGCATTAACATGGTCATAGCTGTTTCCTTGCGTATTGGGCGCTCTCCGCTTCCT
CGCTCACTGACTCGCTGCGCTCGGTCGTTCGGGTAAAGCCTGGGGTGCCTAATGAGCAAAAGGCCAGCAA
AAGGCCAGGAACCGTAAAAAGGCCGCGTTGCTGGCGTTTTTCCATAGGCTCCGCCCCCCTGACGAGCATC
ACAAAAATCGACGCTCAAGTCAGAGGTGGCGAAACCCGACAGGACTATAAAGATACCAGGCGTTTCCCCC
TGGAAGCTCCCTCGTGCGCTCTCCTGTTCCGACCCTGCCGCTTACCGGATACCTGTCCGCCTTTCTCCCT
TCGGGAAGCGTGGCGCTTTCTCATAGCTCACGCTGTAGGTATCTCAGTTCGGTGTAGGTCGTTCGCTCCA
AGCTGGGCTGTGTGCACGAACCCCCCGTTCAGCCCGACCGCTGCGCCTTATCCGGTAACTATCGTCTTGA
GTCCAACCCGGTAAGACACGACTTATCGCCACTGGCAGCAGCCACTGGT
